Addgene plasmid #188712: phU6 ST
Purpose: sgRNA plasmid encoding hU6 promoter driving an anti-safe targeting sgRNA
Depositing lab: David Tobin. Depositing organization: Duke University. Publication: Macrophage NFATC2 mediates angiogenic signaling during mycobacterial infection. Brewer WJ, Xet-Mull AM, Yu A, Sweeney MI, Walton EM, Tobin DM. Cell Rep. 2022 Dec 13;41(11):111817. doi: 10.1016/j.celrep.2022.111817. PubMed 36516756.
Backbone
  Vector backbone: phU6
  Vector type: CRISPR, Synthetic Biology
Growth in bacteria
  Bacterial resistance: Kanamycin, 50 μg/mL
  Growth temperature: 37°C
  Growth strain: DH5alpha
  Copy number: High Copy
Gene/Insert
  Gene/Insert name: Safe Targeting sgRNA
  gRNA/shRNA sequence: GATGGTGACAGTTGTCGA
  Species: Synthetic
  Cloning method: Restriction Enzyme; 5′ cloning site BbsI (destroyed during cloning)
Terms and licenses: Academic/Nonprofit Terms; Industry Terms: Not Available to Industry
How to cite: phU6 ST was a gift from David Tobin (Addgene plasmid # 188712 ; http://n2t.net/addgene:188712 ; RRID:Addgene_188712)
