[The description below was written by a language model from this plasmid's Addgene catalogue record and pLannotate feature annotations shown in this document.]
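Description:
phU6 ST is a small (about 3.5 kb) sgRNA expression plasmid built on the phU6 backbone and classed as a CRISPR/synthetic biology vector. It is propagated in E. coli from a high-copy ColE1/pUC-type origin and selected with kanamycin. Resistance comes from a Tn5 aminoglycoside phosphotransferase (NeoR/KanR) gene placed downstream of both the bacterial AmpR (bla) promoter and the SV40 enhancer/early promoter. This tandem arrangement allows kanamycin selection in bacteria and could in principle support G418 selection in mammalian cells, although the record does not mention such use. The backbone also carries an f1 phage origin, a lacZα fragment, lac promoter/operator elements, and flanking T7 and T3 promoters. These are features of a phagemid-style cloning vector and play no part in guide expression.

The payload is a human U6 RNA polymerase III promoter followed by a short synthetic spacer and the Streptococcus pyogenes Cas9 guide RNA scaffold, which together produce a complete single guide RNA. The spacer was inserted by restriction cloning at a BbsI site that was destroyed in the process, the usual outcome of oligo-based guide cloning with this type IIS enzyme. The guide is described as a "safe targeting" sgRNA. The record does not state its genomic target or the target species, but such guides are generally used as controls that direct Cas9 to a site where cutting is not expected to have any functional effect. No Cas9 coding sequence is annotated, so the nuclease must be supplied separately. The associated publication concerns macrophage NFATC2 signalling during mycobacterial infection, consistent with use as a control guide alongside gene-targeting sgRNAs.
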