Features (pLannotate 1.2.2; 14 found; start..end, strand, type, name):
     30..458     -  rep_origin     f1 ori (sequence partly withheld): f1 bacteriophage origin of replication; arrow indicates direction of (+) strand synthesis
    463..618     -  CDS            lacZα (fragment): LacZα fragment of β-galactosidase; lacZ fragment
    626..644     +  promoter       T7 promoter: promoter for bacteriophage T7 RNA polymerase
    696..936     +  promoter       U6 promoter: RNA polymerase III promoter for human U6 snRNA
    964..1039    +  misc_RNA       gRNA scaffold: guide RNA scaffold for the Streptococcus pyogenes CRISPR/Cas9 system
   1095..1113    -  promoter       T3 promoter: promoter for bacteriophage T3 RNA polymerase
   1158..1174    -  protein_bind   lac operator: The lac repressor binds to the lac operator to inhibit transcription in E. coli. This inhibition can be relieved by adding lactose or isopropyl-β-D-thiogalactopyranoside (IPTG). lac repressor encoded by lacI
   1182..1212    -  promoter       lac promoter: promoter for the E. coli lac operon
   1227..1248    -  protein_bind   CAP binding site: CAP binding activates transcription in the presence of cAMP. E. coli catabolite activator protein
   1261..1353    -  CDS            lacI (fragment): lac repressor; lacI; The lac repressor binds to the lac operator to inhibit transcription in E. coli. This inhibition can be relieved by adding lactose or isopropyl-β-D-thiogalactopyranoside (IPTG).
   1536..2124    -  rep_origin     ori: high-copy-number ColE1/pMB1/pBR322/pUC origin of replication
   2201..2995    -  CDS            NeoR/KanR: aminoglycoside phosphotransferase from Tn5; aph(3')-II (or nptII); confers resistance to neomycin, kanamycin, and G418 (Geneticin®)
   3030..3387    -  promoter       SV40 promoter: SV40 enhancer and early promoter
   3389..3493    -  promoter       AmpR promoter: bla
>Addgene plasmid #188712 | phU6 ST | addgene full sequence | sequence record 370671 | Addgene NGS Result
CTAAATTGTAAGCGTTAATATTTTGTTAAAATTCGCGTTAAATTTTTGTTAAATCAGCTCATTTTTTAAC
CAATAGGCCGAAATCGGCAAAATCCCTTATAAATCAAAAGAATAGACCGAGATAGGGT
[37 nt withheld, positions 129-165]
AAAGAACGTGGACTCCAACGTCAAAGG
[49 nt withheld, positions 193-241]
T
[91 nt withheld, positions 243-333]
G
[124 nt withheld, positions 335-458]
CCCATTCGCCATTCAGGCTGCGCAACTGTTGGGAAGGGCGATCGGTGCGGGCCTCTTCGCTATTACGCCA
GCTGGCGAAAGGGGGATGTGCTGCAAGGCGATTAAGTTGGGTAACGCCAGGGTTTTCCCAGTCACGACGT
TGTAAAACGACGGCCAGTGAGCGCGCGTAATACGACTCACTATAGGGCGAATTGGGTACCCGTCTCACAG
GCGGATCGATCCAAGGTCGGGCAGGAAGAGGGCCTATTTCCCATGATTCCTTCATATTTGCATATACGAT
ACAAGGCTGTTAGAGAGATAATTGGAATTAATTTGACTGTAAACACAAAGATATTAGTACAAAATACGTG
ACGTAGAAAGTAATAATTTCTTGGGTAGTTTGCAGTTTTAAAATTATGTTTTAAAATGGACTATCATATG
CTTACCGTAACTTGAAAGTATTTCGATTTCTTGGCTTTATATATCTTGTGGAAAGGACGAAACACCGGAT
GGTGACAGTTGTCGAGTTTTAGAGCTAGAAATAGCAAGTTAAAATAAGGCTAGTCCGTTATCAACTTGAA
AAAGTGGCACCGAGTCGGTGCTTTTTTTCTCCGCTGAGCGTACTGAGACGCCGCGGTGGAGCTCCAGCTT
TTGTTCCCTTTAGTGAGGGTTAATTGCGCGCTTGGCGTAATCATGGTCATAGCTGTTTCCTGTGTGAAAT
TGTTATCCGCTCACAATTCCACACAACATACGAGCCGGAAGCATAAAGTGTAAAGCCTGGGGTGCCTAAT
GAGTGAGCTAACTCACATTAATTGCGTTGCGCTCACTGCCCGCTTTCCAGTCGGGAAACCTGTCGTGCCA
GCTGCATTAATGAATCGGCCAACGCGCGGGGAGAGGCGGTTTGCGTATTGGGCGCTCTTCCGCTTCCTCG
CTCACTGACTCGCTGCGCTCGGTCGTTCGGCTGCGGCGAGCGGTATCAGCTCACTCAAAGGCGGTAATAC
GGTTATCCACAGAATCAGGGGATAACGCAGGAAAGAACATGTGAGCAAAAGGCCAGCAAAAGGCCAGGAA
CCGTAAAAAGGCCGCGTTGCTGGCGTTTTTCCATAGGCTCCGCCCCCCTGACGAGCATCACAAAAATCGA
CGCTCAAGTCAGAGGTGGCGAAACCCGACAGGACTATAAAGATACCAGGCGTTTCCCCCTGGAAGCTCCC
TCGTGCGCTCTCCTGTTCCGACCCTGCCGCTTACCGGATACCTGTCCGCCTTTCTCCCTTCGGGAAGCGT
GGCGCTTTCTCATAGCTCACGCTGTAGGTATCTCAGTTCGGTGTAGGTCGTTCGCTCCAAGCTGGGCTGT
GTGCACGAACCCCCCGTTCAGCCCGACCGCTGCGCCTTATCCGGTAACTATCGTCTTGAGTCCAACCCGG
TAAGACACGACTTATCGCCACTGGCAGCAGCCACTGGTAACAGGATTAGCAGAGCGAGGTATGTAGGCGG
TGCTACAGAGTTCTTGAAGTGGTGGCCTAACTACGGCTACACTAGAAGAACAGTATTTGGTATCTGCGCT
CTGCTGAAGCCAGTTACCTTCGGAAAAAGAGTTGGTAGCTCTTGATCCGGCAAACAAACCACCGCTGGTA
GCGGTGGTTTTTTTGTTTGCAAGCAGCAGATTACGCGCAGAAAAAAAGGATCTCAAGAAGATCCTTTGAT
CTTTTCTACGGGGTCTGACGCTCAGTGGAACGAAAACTCACGTTAAGGGATTTTGGTCATGATCAGAAGA
ACTCGTCAAGAAGGCGATAGAAGGCGATGCGCTGCGAATCGGGAGCGGCGATACCGTAAAGCACGAGGAA
GCGGTCAGCCCATTCGCCGCCAAGCTCTTCAGCAATATCACGGGTAGCCAACGCTATGTCCTGATAGCGG
TCCGCCACACCCAGCCGGCCACAGTCGATGAATCCAGAAAAGCGGCCATTTTCCACCATGATATTCGGCA
AGCAGGCATCGCCATGGGTCACGACGAGATCCTCGCCGTCGGGCATGCTCGCCTTGAGCCTGGCGAACAG
TTCGGCTGGCGCGAGCCCCTGATGCTCTTCGTCCAGATCATCCTGATCGACAAGACCGGCTTCCATCCGA
GTACGTGCTCGCTCGATGCGATGTTTCGCTTGGTGGTCGAATGGGCAGGTAGCCGGATCAAGCGTATGCA
GCCGCCGCATTGCATCAGCCATGATGGATACTTTCTCGGCAGGAGCAAGGTGAGATGACAGGAGATCCTG
CCCCGGCACTTCGCCCAATAGCAGCCAGTCCCTTCCCGCTTCAGTGACAACGTCGAGCACAGCTGCGCAA
GGAACGCCCGTCGTGGCCAGCCACGATAGCCGCGCTGCCTCGTCTTGCAGTTCATTCAGGGCACCGGACA
GGTCGGTCTTGACAAAAAGAACCGGGCGCCCCTGCGCTGACAGCCGGAACACGGCGGCATCAGAGCAGCC
GATTGTCTGTTGTGCCCAGTCATAGCCGAATAGCCTCTCCACCCAAGCGGCCGGAGAACCTGCGTGCAAT
CCATCTTGTTCAATCATGCGAAACGATCCTCATCCTGTCTCTTGATCGATCTTTGCAAAAGCCTAGGCCT
CCAAAAAAGCCTCCTCACTACTTCTGGAATAGCTCAGAGGCCGAGGCGGCCTCGGCCTCTGCATAAATAA
AAAAAATTAGTCAGCCATGGGGCGGAGAATGGGCGGAACTGGGCGGAGTTAGGGGCGGGATGGGCGGAGT
TAGGGGCGGGACTATGGTTGCTGACTAATTGAGATGCATGCTTTGCATACTTCTGCCTGCTGGGGAGCCT
GGGGACTTTCCACACCTGGTTGCTGACTAATTGAGATGCATGCTTTGCATACTTCTGCCTGCTGGGGAGC
CTGGGGACTTTCCACACCCTAACTGACACACATTCCACAGCTGGTTCTTTCCGCCTCAGGACTCTTCCTT
TTTCAATATTATTGAAGCATTTATCAGGGTTATTGTCTCATGAGCGGATACATATTTGAATGTATTTAGA
AAAATAAACAAATAGGGGTTCCGCGCACATTTCCCCGAAAAGTGCCAC
